LOCUS       Exported 8299 bp ds-DNA circular SYN 13-MAY-2021
DEFINITION  Expression construct.
ACCESSION   .
VERSION     .
KEYWORDS    pCS-flt4um159-HA
SOURCE      synthetic DNA construct
  ORGANISM  synthetic DNA construct
REFERENCE   1 (bases 1 to 8299)
  AUTHORS   Shin M, Male I, Beane TJ, Villefranc JA, Kok FO, Zhu LJ, Lawson ND
  TITLE     Vegfc acts through ERK to induce sprouting and differentiation of
            trunk lymphatic progenitors.
  JOURNAL   Development. 2016 Oct 15;143(20):3785-3795. Epub 2016 Sep 12.
  PUBMED    27621059
REFERENCE   2 (bases 1 to 8299)
  AUTHORS   .
  TITLE     Direct Submission
  JOURNAL   Exported May 13, 2021 from SnapGene Server 1.1.58
            http://www.snapgene.com
FEATURES             Location/Qualifiers
     source          1..8299
                     /organism="synthetic DNA construct"
                     /mol_type="other DNA"
     promoter        35..53
                     /label=SP6 promoter
                     /note="promoter for bacteriophage SP6 RNA polymerase"
     primer_bind     35..52
                     /label=SP6
                     /note="SP6 promoter, forward primer"
     protein_bind    108..132
                     /gene="mutant version of attB"
                     /label=attB1
                     /bound_moiety="BP Clonase(TM)"
                     /note="recombination site for the Gateway(R) BP reaction"
     protein_bind    complement(4231..4255)
                     /gene="mutant version of attB"
                     /label=attB2
                     /bound_moiety="BP Clonase(TM)"
                     /note="recombination site for the Gateway(R) BP reaction"
     CDS             4257..4283
                     /codon_start=1
                     /product="HA (human influenza hemagglutinin) epitope tag"
                     /label=HA
                     /translation="YPYDVPDYA"
     protein_bind    complement(4288..4308)
                     /gene="mutant version of attB"
                     /label=attB3
                     /bound_moiety="BP Clonase(TM)"
                     /note="core recombination site for the Gateway(R) BP
                     reaction"
     promoter        complement(4326..4343)
                     /label=T7 promoter
                     /note="promoter for bacteriophage T7 RNA polymerase"
     polyA_signal    4348..4482
                     /label=SV40 poly(A) signal
                     /note="SV40 polyadenylation signal"
     primer_bind     complement(4372..4391)
                     /label=EBV-rev
                     /note="SV40 polyA terminator, reverse primer"
     primer_bind     4426..4445
                     /label=SV40pA-R
                     /note="SV40 polyA, reverse primer"
     primer_bind     complement(4595..4615)
                     /label=T3
                     /note="T3 promoter, forward primer"
     promoter        complement(4595..4613)
                     /label=T3 promoter
                     /note="promoter for bacteriophage T3 RNA polymerase"
     primer_bind     complement(4634..4650)
                     /label=M13 rev
                     /note="common sequencing primer, one of multiple similar
                     variants"
     primer_bind     complement(4634..4650)
                     /label=M13 Reverse
                     /note="In lacZ gene. Also called M13-rev"
     primer_bind     complement(4647..4669)
                     /label=M13/pUC Reverse
                     /note="In lacZ gene"
     protein_bind    4658..4674
                     /label=lac operator
                     /bound_moiety="lac repressor encoded by lacI"
                     /note="The lac repressor binds to the lac operator to
                     inhibit transcription in E. coli. This inhibition can be
                     relieved by adding lactose or
                     isopropyl-beta-D-thiogalactopyranoside (IPTG)."
     promoter        complement(4682..4712)
                     /label=lac promoter
                     /note="promoter for the E. coli lac operon"
     protein_bind    4727..4748
                     /label=CAP binding site
                     /bound_moiety="E. coli catabolite activator protein"
                     /note="CAP binding activates transcription in the presence
                     of cAMP."
     primer_bind     complement(4865..4882)
                     /label=L4440
                     /note="L4440 vector, forward primer"
     rep_origin      complement(5036..5624)
                     /direction=LEFT
                     /label=ori
                     /note="high-copy-number ColE1/pMB1/pBR322/pUC origin of
                     replication"
     primer_bind     complement(5116..5135)
                     /label=pBR322ori-F
                     /note="pBR322 origin, forward primer"
     CDS             complement(5795..6655)
                     /codon_start=1
                     /gene="bla"
                     /product="beta-lactamase"
                     /label=AmpR
                     /note="confers resistance to ampicillin, carbenicillin, and
                     related antibiotics"
                     /translation="MSIQHFRVALIPFFAAFCLPVFAHPETLVKVKDAEDQLGARVGYI
                     ELDLNSGKILESFRPEERFPMMSTFKVLLCGAVLSRIDAGQEQLGRRIHYSQNDLVEYS
                     PVTEKHLTDGMTVRELCSAAITMSDNTAANLLLTTIGGPKELTAFLHNMGDHVTRLDRW
                     EPELNEAIPNDERDTTMPVAMATTLRKLLTGELLTLASRQQLIDWMEADKVAGPLLRSA
                     LPAGWFIADKSGAGERGSRGIIAALGPDGKPSRIVVIYTTGSQATMDERNRQIAEIGAS
                     LIKHW"
     primer_bind     6418..6437
                     /label=Amp-R
                     /note="Ampicillin resistance gene, reverse primer"
     promoter        complement(6656..6760)
                     /gene="bla"
                     /label=AmpR promoter
     rep_origin      complement(6786..7241)
                     /direction=LEFT
                     /label=f1 ori
                     /note="f1 bacteriophage origin of replication; arrow
                     indicates direction of (+) strand synthesis"
     primer_bind     complement(6923..6944)
                     /label=F1ori-F
                     /note="F1 origin, forward primer"
     primer_bind     7135..7154
                     /label=F1ori-R
                     /note="F1 origin, reverse primer"
     promoter        7315..8299
                     /label=CMV IE94 promoter
                     /note="enhancer/promoter region of simian cytomegalovirus
                     major immediate early transcription unit IE94"
ORIGIN
        1 cgccattctg cctggggacg tcggagcaag cttgatttag gtgacactat agaatacaag
       61 ctacttgttc tttttgcagg atcccatcga ttcgaattca aggatcaaca agtttgtaca
      121 aaaaagcagg ctccgaattc gcccttgcca ccatgaagag agattttacg tttttctgtc
      181 ggatttggat tgggattccc ttcttctcag gtctggtgaa tgggttttct atgagtccac
      241 ccacccttga caacaccaaa gaccagcttg tgattaacgc taacgacaca ctgaacatta
      301 catgcagggg tcagcgaatt ttggactgga gctggcctga agagtctttg agtaaagtgg
      361 agtttactga tcgccagggt cagcagtcac ccactgacac cccagggtat agagaaatca
      421 ggctgaagga gtgtcaaggg gtggctggaa aaccctactg caagatctta atacttacca
      481 atgcccaggc caatgactcg ggttattacc gctgcttcta caaggacatt aaagctgtta
      541 ttgatggcac cacggcagcc agcatttttg tgtttgttcg agacccagag catccattca
      601 tcaaaagggg agacaacgac atggagacca tcttcataac agactctgaa acacacattg
      661 aagtaccatg tctggtttca gatcccgacc taaaagtcac tctcttttcg ttagtgccgt
      721 atccggagcc tgtggatggc agtgtggtca cctggaataa taaaaagggt tggtcgattc
      781 ccaggcatat cattcagaac acttccacct ttattggctt ctactgctcc atctcagtcc
      841 aaaacagcca gcacacatca tcaatctatg ttgtccaggt cattgggctg aagttttatg
      901 agttcaagct gtttcctgaa gactcgcctg tggagttgat gcagggggag agtttggtgc
      961 tcaactgcac tgcactggtc gacttcaaca ctggtgtgga tttccagtgg gactatccag
     1021 gcaaaaagga gaaccggttg gcgagtttac agcctctgcg taacgtcctg gatgaagcca
     1081 cggaaatctc cagtatcctc tcaatcagaa acattcactt ggatgatagt ggctactaca
     1141 cctgctgggc taatactctg gaaatgaaac gagagctcac tactgtagtc atagttcatg
     1201 aaaaaccttt tatcagcttg gactacagga atggatcagt tatagaggca aaagagggac
     1261 aaaaatctgt ccggctatcc gtaaaagtgt cagcataccc ttcaccagaa atacaatggt
     1321 ataagaatgg aaaactgatc agcagcaaga attcaagcag gtttaaggtc cagcagcact
     1381 ctctacagat cagggatgtg tgtaagcagg atgctggaga atacatgctg gtcctgaaaa
     1441 atagccctgc agccctggag aaaagactca actttactct catagtcaac gttccacctc
     1501 agattcatga gaaggaggca gcaccaccta caaacctcta tgggaagggc actcgacaga
     1561 tcctcacttg caccgcagac gggagccctc cagcctccat cagctggcag tggaggccct
     1621 ggagcccctg cgatctggag cgtacccgca gagccctgag acggaggggt ggacgagacc
     1681 agagtccttt ctgtcacaac tggatggatt tggaccctga acatgctgta aaccctattg
     1741 agagtattga cacattgact cagatggtgg acggcaaaga aaagactgtc ggccgtgtgg
     1801 ttattcagaa tgccagtgtg ccagctatgt tggctgagaa caaagtggga aaagatgaac
     1861 gactgattta tttctacgta accactatcc ctgaaggatt cgatatagag atggagccct
     1921 cagaggatcc gcttgagcag gacctggtac agctgaagtg taatgcagat aatttcacct
     1981 atgagaacct gcggtggtac cgcctggacc cgcagactgt tcctccagag ctggactgca
     2041 agagtctgca ccagtatgcc acatttttgg agggacaact atcttttcag accaccagca
     2101 acaactgggt cctgcagctt aacattacca acattcagct acaggatgag gggaactatg
     2161 tgtgtgaggt gcagaaccga cgaaccgggg tgaaacattg tcaccgcaaa tacatcccag
     2221 tcaaagcaat ggaagcacct cgataccgtc acaacccaac taatcatacg gtaaatgtga
     2281 gcgagtcgct gcagatgaac tgtgatgtgg aaggcacacc ctttcctcag ctgtcctggt
     2341 ttaaagataa ccaacccctc catcagatat cagggatcct ccttcaggac tccaatcgga
     2401 ctctcagcat tcagcgagtg cgagaggaag acgccggtct gtacacctgc tctgcctgca
     2461 accagaaggg ctgcgttcag tcctccgcca cggtgtcagt gattggctct gatgacaaaa
     2521 ccaatgtaga aatagtgatc ctcatcggca caggagtcat cgccatcttt ttctgggtcc
     2581 ttcttcttgt catcttctgc aatgtcaagc gagtgaaccc agctgatatc aagacaggct
     2641 atctgtccat catcatggac ccgggggaag tgccgctgga ggagcagtgt gaatacctgc
     2701 cgtacgactc cagccagtgg gagatttcca gagacagact gcgcctcggt aaggtgctcg
     2761 gccatggagc tttcgggaag gtgattgaag cctcaatctt tggtcatgac aagaaatcct
     2821 ctgcaaacac agtggctgtc aagatgttga aagagggagc aacagccagc gagcacaaag
     2881 ccctgatgtc agagctgaag atcctcattc atattggaaa ccatctcaat gttgtcaacc
     2941 ttcttggagc ttgtaccaaa cctaacggtc ctctcatggt tatagtggag tattgtaaat
     3001 atggaaatct gtccaacttc ctgcgtgcca agagggagtt ttttttacca tacagggatc
     3061 gttctcctaa aacccaaagt caagtgcgac ggatgataga agcaggtcag gcgagccaga
     3121 gtgagcatca gccgtccact tcctccacca accctccacg tgttacagtg gatgatctct
     3181 ggaaaactcc actcacaata gaggatctga tatgctacag ttttcaagtt gcacgaggaa
     3241 tggagtttct ggcatctcgt aagtgtattc atcgagatct ggcagcccga aacatcctcc
     3301 tgtccgagaa caatgtggtg aagatctgtg actttggttt agcacgggac atctacaaag
     3361 accctgacta tgtgcgcaaa ggcaatgcca ggctgccgct gaagtggatg gctccagaga
     3421 gcatctttga taaggtttac accagtcaga gtgacgtctg gtcttttgga gttctgctct
     3481 gggagatttt ctcactagga gcgtctccat accccggcat ccagattgat gaagatttct
     3541 gcaaacgact caaagacggt accaggatga gagcaccaga caatgcgtcc cctgaaatat
     3601 atggcatcat gttggcctgc tggcagggcg agcccaggga gagacccaca tttccagctc
     3661 tggtggagat acttggagat ctactgcagg aaaacagtct accagaaatc ccgttcaatg
     3721 tgtctcagag ctcagaggac gatggcttct cacaagcttc ttccagacca ccatcacaag
     3781 aggagatcag attggcctgc aacacactgc caacacgata ttacaactgc gtgccatttg
     3841 ctggctgtgt gatggtcggg ccctccagca catgtcattc tcgagtgaag acctttgagg
     3901 aacttcctat ggaaatgaca tcacacaaga cacagcatga cagtcagaca gacagtggga
     3961 tggttttggc atcagatgaa ctggagaggt ttgaacacaa gcacagagga gccatgttga
     4021 cacatgcgac gacgggccaa agcactgagc gcctcatcag ttgtccatcg gtgagcagca
     4081 gcggcagcgg tggtggtttg ctccgtccag tgttcttcac tcaactctca ggccagacct
     4141 tctacaacaa cgagtacggt catctgtcag aggagggcgt cagcgactac ttctcctcct
     4201 cagaccaggc cgtttacaag ggcgaattcg acccagcttt cttgtacaaa gtggactatc
     4261 cgtacgacgt accagactac gcataaccaa ctttattata catagttgca ctcgagcctc
     4321 tagaactata gtgagtcgta ttacgtagat ccagacatga taagatacat tgatgagttt
     4381 ggacaaacca caactagaat gcagtgaaaa aaatgcttta tttgtgaaat ttgtgatgct
     4441 attgctttat ttgtaaccat tataagctgc aataaacaag ttaacaacaa caattgcatt
     4501 cattttatgt ttcaggttca gggggaggtg tgggaggttt tttaattcgc ggccgcggcg
     4561 ccaatgcatt gggcccggta cccagctttt gttcccttta gtgagggtta attgcgcgct
     4621 tggcgtaatc atggtcatag ctgtttcctg tgtgaaattg ttatccgctc acaattccac
     4681 acaacatacg agccggaagc ataaagtgta aagcctgggg tgcctaatga gtgagctaac
     4741 tcacattaat tgcgttgcgc tcactgcccg ctttccagtc gggaaacctg tcgtgccagc
     4801 tgcattaatg aatcggccaa cgcgcgggga gaggcggttt gcgtattggg cgctcttccg
     4861 cttcctcgct cactgactcg ctgcgctcgg tcgttcggct gcggcgagcg gtatcagctc
     4921 actcaaaggc ggtaatacgg ttatccacag aatcagggga taacgcagga aagaacatgt
     4981 gagcaaaagg ccagcaaaag gccaggaacc gtaaaaaggc cgcgttgctg gcgtttttcc
     5041 ataggctccg cccccctgac gagcatcaca aaaatcgacg ctcaagtcag aggtggcgaa
     5101 acccgacagg actataaaga taccaggcgt ttccccctgg aagctccctc gtgcgctctc
     5161 ctgttccgac cctgccgctt accggatacc tgtccgcctt tctcccttcg ggaagcgtgg
     5221 cgctttctca tagctcacgc tgtaggtatc tcagttcggt gtaggtcgtt cgctccaagc
     5281 tgggctgtgt gcacgaaccc cccgttcagc ccgaccgctg cgccttatcc ggtaactatc
     5341 gtcttgagtc caacccggta agacacgact tatcgccact ggcagcagcc actggtaaca
     5401 ggattagcag agcgaggtat gtaggcggtg ctacagagtt cttgaagtgg tggcctaact
     5461 acggctacac tagaaggaca gtatttggta tctgcgctct gctgaagcca gttaccttcg
     5521 gaaaaagagt tggtagctct tgatccggca aacaaaccac cgctggtagc ggtggttttt
     5581 ttgtttgcaa gcagcagatt acgcgcagaa aaaaaggatc tcaagaagat cctttgatct
     5641 tttctacggg gtctgacgct cagtggaacg aaaactcacg ttaagggatt ttggtcatga
     5701 gattatcaaa aaggatcttc acctagatcc ttttaaatta aaaatgaagt tttaaatcaa
     5761 tctaaagtat atatgagtaa acttggtctg acagttacca atgcttaatc agtgaggcac
     5821 ctatctcagc gatctgtcta tttcgttcat ccatagttgc ctgactcccc gtcgtgtaga
     5881 taactacgat acgggagggc ttaccatctg gccccagtgc tgcaatgata ccgcgagacc
     5941 cacgctcacc ggctccagat ttatcagcaa taaaccagcc agccggaagg gccgagcgca
     6001 gaagtggtcc tgcaacttta tccgcctcca tccagtctat taattgttgc cgggaagcta
     6061 gagtaagtag ttcgccagtt aatagtttgc gcaacgttgt tgccattgct acaggcatcg
     6121 tggtgtcacg ctcgtcgttt ggtatggctt cattcagctc cggttcccaa cgatcaaggc
     6181 gagttacatg atcccccatg ttgtgcaaaa aagcggttag ctccttcggt cctccgatcg
     6241 ttgtcagaag taagttggcc gcagtgttat cactcatggt tatggcagca ctgcataatt
     6301 ctcttactgt catgccatcc gtaagatgct tttctgtgac tggtgagtac tcaaccaagt
     6361 cattctgaga atagtgtatg cggcgaccga gttgctcttg cccggcgtca atacgggata
     6421 ataccgcgcc acatagcaga actttaaaag tgctcatcat tggaaaacgt tcttcggggc
     6481 gaaaactctc aaggatctta ccgctgttga gatccagttc gatgtaaccc actcgtgcac
     6541 ccaactgatc ttcagcatct tttactttca ccagcgtttc tgggtgagca aaaacaggaa
     6601 ggcaaaatgc cgcaaaaaag ggaataaggg cgacacggaa atgttgaata ctcatactct
     6661 tcctttttca atattattga agcatttatc agggttattg tctcatgagc ggatacatat
     6721 ttgaatgtat ttagaaaaat aaacaaatag gggttccgcg cacatttccc cgaaaagtgc
     6781 cacctaaatt gtaagcgtta atattttgtt aaaattcgcg ttaaattttt gttaaatcag
     6841 ctcatttttt aaccaatagg ccgaaatcgg caaaatccct tataaatcaa aagaatagac
     6901 cgagataggg ttgagtgttg ttccagtttg gaacaagagt ccactattaa agaacgtgga
     6961 ctccaacgtc aaaggnnnnn nnnnnnnnnn nnnnnnnnnn nnnnnnnnnn nnnnnnnnnn
     7021 nnnntnnnnn nnnnnnnnnn nnnnnnnnnn nnnnnnnnnn nnnnnnnnnn nnnnnnnnnn
     7081 nnnnnnnnnn nnnnnnnnnn nnnnnnnnnn nnnnnngnnn nnnnnnnnnn nnnnnnnnnn
     7141 nnnnnnnnnn nnnnnnnnnn nnnnnnnnnn nnnnnnnnnn nnnnnnnnnn nnnnnnnnnn
     7201 nnnnnnnnnn nnnnnnnnnn nnnnnnnnnn nnnnnnnnnn ncccattcgc cattcaggct
     7261 gcgcaactgt tgggaagggc gatcggtgcg ggcctcttcg ctattacgcc agtcgaccat
     7321 agccaattca atatggcgta tatggactca tgccaattca atatggtgga tctggacctg
     7381 tgccaattca atatggcgta tatggactcg tgccaattca atatggtgga tctggacccc
     7441 agccaattca atatggcgga cttggcacca tgccaattca atatggcgga cttggcactg
     7501 tgccaactgg ggaggggtct acttggcacg gtgccaagtt tgaggagggg tcttggccct
     7561 gtgccaagtc cgccatattg aattggcatg gtgccaataa tggcggccat attggctata
     7621 tgccaggatc aatatatagg caatatccaa tatggcccta tgccaatatg gctattggcc
     7681 aggttcaata ctatgtattg gccctatgcc atatagtatt ccatatatgg gttttcctat
     7741 tgacgtagat agcccctccc aatgggcggt cccatatacc atatatgggg cttcctaata
     7801 ccgcccatag ccactccccc attgacgtca atggtctcta tatatggtct ttcctattga
     7861 cgtcatatgg gcggtcctat tgacgtatat ggcgcctccc ccattgacgt caattacggt
     7921 aaatggcccg cctggctcaa tgcccattga cgtcaatagg accacccacc attgacgtca
     7981 atgggatggc tcattgccca ttcatatccg ttctcacgcc ccctattgac gtcaatgacg
     8041 gtaaatggcc cacttggcag tacatcaata tctattaata gtaacttggc aagtacatta
     8101 ctattggaag gacgccaggg tacattggca gtactcccat tgacgtcaat ggcggtaaat
     8161 ggcccgcgat ggctgccaag tacatcccca ttgacgtcaa tggggagggg caatgacgca
     8221 aatgggcgtt ccattgacgt aaatgggcgg taggcgtgcc taatgggagg tctatataag
     8281 caatgctcgt ttagggaac
//
