[The description below was written by a language model from this plasmid's Addgene catalogue record and the feature table of its GenBank file.]
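Description:
pCS-flt4um159-HA is an 8.3 kb circular expression plasmid built on the pCSDest2 backbone, a Gateway destination derivative of the pCS2-type vector family, and is catalogued as a mammalian expression vector. It is maintained in E. coli as a high-copy plasmid through a ColE1/pUC-type origin and selected with ampicillin via the beta-lactamase gene. An f1 origin is also present, along with residual lac promoter/operator sequences from the cloning backbone.

The insert is the zebrafish flt4 gene carrying the um159 mutant allele; the record does not describe the nature of this mutation. The feature table does not annotate the coding sequence itself, but it evidently occupies the roughly 4 kb interval between the attB1 and attB2 sites left by Gateway recombination. Immediately downstream of attB2 lies an HA epitope tag followed by an attB3 site, an arrangement consistent with a multisite Gateway assembly that fuses HA to the C terminus of the protein for detection with anti-HA antibodies. Transcription in eukaryotic cells is driven by the simian cytomegalovirus IE94 enhancer/promoter, which spans the end of the numbered sequence and reads across the origin into the insert, and transcripts are terminated by an SV40 polyadenylation signal. An SP6 promoter sits between the CMV promoter and the insert, allowing in vitro synthesis of sense mRNA, while T7 and T3 promoters lie downstream in the opposite orientation.

The stated purpose is simply an expression construct. The associated work concerns Vegfc signalling in the sprouting and differentiation of zebrafish trunk lymphatic progenitors, so the plasmid plausibly serves to express the tagged mutant form of the protein in cells or embryos.
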