Addgene plasmid #67704: pCS-flt4um159-HA
Purpose: Expression construct
Depositing lab: Nathan Lawson. Depositing organization: University of Massachusetts, Worcester. Publication: Vegfc acts through ERK to induce sprouting and differentiation of trunk lymphatic progenitors. Shin M, Male I, Beane TJ, Villefranc JA, Kok FO, Zhu LJ, Lawson ND. Development. 2016 Oct 15;143(20):3785-3795. Epub 2016 Sep 12. 10.1242/dev.137901 PubMed 27621059.
Backbone
  Vector backbone: pCSDest2
  Vector type: Mammalian Expression
Growth in bacteria
  Bacterial resistance: Ampicillin, 100 μg/mL
  Growth temperature: 37°C
  Growth strain: Top10
  Copy number: High Copy
Gene/Insert
  Gene/Insert name: flt4
  Species: D. rerio (zebrafish)
  Mutation: um159
  Entrez Gene: flt4 (a.k.a. cb1059)
  Tag / fusion protein: HA (C terminal on insert)
  Cloning method: Gateway Cloning
  Sequencing primers: 5′ SP6; 3′ T7
Terms and licenses: Academic/Nonprofit Terms; Industry Terms: Not Available to Industry
How to cite: pCS-flt4um159-HA was a gift from Nathan Lawson (Addgene plasmid # 67704 ; http://n2t.net/addgene:67704 ; RRID:Addgene_67704)
