>Addgene plasmid #67704 | pCS-flt4um159-HA | addgene partial sequence | sequence record 120280 | SP6 5'-ATTTAGGTGACACTATAG-3'
TCGATTCGAATTCAAGGATCAACAAGTTTGTACAAAAAAGCAGGCTCCGAATTCGCCCTTGCCACCATGA
AGAGAGATTTTACGTTTTTCTGTCGGATTTGGATTGGGATTCCCTTCTTCTCAGGTCTGGTGAATGGGTT
TTCTATGAGTCCACCCACCCTTGACAACACCAAAGACCAGCTTGTGATTAACGCTAACGACACACTGAAC
ATTACATGCAGGGGTCAGCGAATTTTGGACTGGAGCTGGCCTGAAGAGTCTTTGAGTAAAGTGGAGTTTA
CTGATCGCCAGGGTCAGCAGTCACCCACTGACACCCCAGGGTATAGAGAAATCAGGCTGAAGGAGTGTCA
AGGGGTGGCTGGAAAACCCTACTGCAAGATCTTAATACTTACCAATGCCCAGGCCAATGACTCGGGTTAT
TACCGCTGCTTCTACAAGGACATTAAAGCTGTTATTGATGGCACCACGGCAGCCAGCATTTTTGTGTTTG
TTCGAGACCCAGAGCATCCATTCATCAAAAGGGGAGACAACGACATGGAGACCATCTTCATAACAGACTC
TGAAACACACATTGAAGTACCATGTCTGGTTTCAGATCCCGACCTAAAAGTCACTCTCTTTTCGTTAGTG
CCGTATCCGGAGCCTGTGGATGGCAGTGTGGTCACCTGGAATAATAAA
