>Addgene plasmid #67704 | pCS-flt4um159-HA | addgene partial sequence | sequence record 120677 | EBV-rev 5'-GTGGTTTGTCCAAACTCATC-3'
ATACGACTCACTATAGTTCTAGAGGCTCGAGTGCAACTATGTATAATAAAGTTGGTTATGCGTAGTCTGG
TACGTCGTACGGATAGTCCACTTTGTACAAGAAAGCTGGGTCGAATTCGCCCTTGTAAACGGCCTGGTCT
GAGGAGGAGAAGTAGTCGCTGACGCCCTCCTCTGACAGATGACCGTACTCGTTGTTGTAGAAGGTCTGGC
CTGAGAGTTGAGTGAAGAACACTGGACGGAGCAAACCACCACCGCTGCCGCTGCTGCTCACCGATGGACA
ACTGATGAGGCGCTCAGTGCTTTGGCCCGTCGTCGCATGTGTCAACATGGCTCCTCTGTGCTTGTGTTCA
AACCTCTCCAGTTCATCTGATGCCAAAACCATCCCACTGTCTGTCTGACTGTCATGCTGTGTCTTGTGTG
ATGTCATTTCCATAGGAAGTTCCTCAAAGGTCTTCACTCGAGAATGACATGTGCTGGAGGGCCCGACCAT
CACACAGCCAGCAAATGGCACGCAGTTGTAATATCGTGTTGGCAGTGTGTTGCAGGCCAATCTGATCTCC
TCTTGTGATGGTGGTCTGGAAGAAGCTTGTGAGAAGCCATCGTCCTCTGAGCTCTGAGACACATTGAACG
GGATTTCTGGTAGACTGTTTTCCTGCAGTAGATCTCCAAGTATCTCCACCAGAGCTGGAAATGTGGGTCT
CTCCCTGGGCTCGCCCTGCCAGCAGGCCAACATGATGCCATATATTTCAGGGGACGCATTGTCTGGTGCT
CTCATCCTGGTACCGTCTT
